Addgene plasmid #148526: pAc5.1B-lambdaN-HA-DmRoquin_AD
Purpose: Insect Expression of DmRoquin
Depositing lab: Elisa Izaurralde. Depositing organization: Max Planck Institute for Developmental Biology. Publication: A CAF40-binding motif facilitates recruitment of the CCR4-NOT complex to mRNAs targeted by Drosophila Roquin. Sgromo A, Raisch T, Bawankar P, Bhandari D, Chen Y, Kuzuoglu-Ozturk D, Weichenrieder O, Izaurralde E. Nat Commun. 2017 Feb 6;8:14307. doi: 10.1038/ncomms14307. PubMed 28165457.
Backbone
  Vector backbone: Unknown
  Vector type: Insect Expression
Growth in bacteria
  Bacterial resistance: Ampicillin, 100 μg/mL
  Growth temperature: 37°C
  Growth strain: DH5alpha
  Copy number: Low Copy
Gene/Insert
  Gene/Insert name: DmRoquin
  Species: D. melanogaster (fly)
  Entrez Gene: roq (a.k.a. CG16807, Dmel\CG16807, NEST:bs21b12)
  Cloning method: Unknown
Terms and licenses: Academic/Nonprofit Terms; Industry Terms: Not Available to Industry
Depositor comments: ORF extracted from isoform C NCBI:NM_001275011.1 Plasmids from this collection were made available to the research community and donated after the lab closed. Please note that the sequence provided by the depositing laboratory may be theoretical/predicted or based on Sanger sequencing results. There may be discrepancies between sequencing results obtained by Addgene and the depositor sequence. If an Addgene verified sequence is not available, please contact before placing your order to request that our lab fully sequence the plasmid.
How to cite: pAc5.1B-lambdaN-HA-DmRoquin_AD was a gift from Elisa Izaurralde (Addgene plasmid # 148526 ; http://n2t.net/addgene:148526 ; RRID:Addgene_148526)
