[The description below was written by a language model from this plasmid's Addgene catalogue record and pLannotate feature annotations shown in this document.]
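Description:
pAc5.1B-lambdaN-HA-DmRoquin_AD is an insect-cell expression plasmid of about 7.9 kb. The catalogue lists the backbone as unknown, but the name and feature layout point to a pAc5.1-type vector. It is propagated in E. coli through a ColE1/pUC-family origin and selected with ampicillin via the β-lactamase gene and its own promoter. The origin is annotated as a high-copy type, whereas the record describes the plasmid as low copy. A partial tetracycline-resistance fragment and a short SV40 large T antigen fragment are also annotated. These appear to be non-functional backbone remnants.

Expression is driven by the Drosophila melanogaster actin 5C promoter, a strong constitutive promoter commonly used in cultured fly cells, and terminated by an SV40 polyadenylation signal. The open reading frame begins with a fragment of the bacteriophage lambda N protein, followed by an HA epitope (annotated as part of a 3xHA tag) and then the Drosophila Roquin (roq, CG16807) coding sequence, taken from isoform C. The annotation tool labels part of this region by homology to mouse Rc3h1, the mammalian Roquin orthologue, a post-transcriptional repressor of mRNAs carrying stem-loop decay elements. A vector-encoded V5 tag lies downstream, but the record does not show whether it is in frame with the insert. The "_AD" suffix is not explained either, so whether it marks a mutant or a truncation is not stated.

The lambdaN peptide binds boxB RNA hairpins, so fusions of this kind are typically used in tethering assays that recruit a protein to a boxB-containing reporter mRNA. Here that use fits the associated study of how Drosophila Roquin recruits the CCR4-NOT deadenylase complex, with the HA tag allowing detection of the fusion protein.
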