Features (pLannotate 1.2.2; 11 found; start..end, strand, type, name):
     56..2568    +  promoter       Ac5 promoter: Drosophila melanogaster actin 5C promoter
   2588..2653    +  CDS            N (fragment): REGN_LAMBD - Experimental evidence at protein level: Swiss-Prot protein existence level 1. Plays a role as a transcriptional antitermination factor that allows the virus to initiate its lytic phase. Activates expression of the delayed viral early genes by modifying host RNA polymerase (RNAP) into a form that is resistant to termination signals. This antitermination function requires the host NusA protein which serves to stabilize the interaction between antitermination protein N and host RNA polymerase. From Escherichia phage lambda (Bacteriophage lambda).
   2678..2704    +  CDS            3xHA (fragment): three tandem HA epitope tags
   2717..4255    +  CDS            Rc3h1 (fragment): RC3H1_MOUSE - Also known as Gm551, Kiaa2025. Experimental evidence at protein level: Swiss-Prot protein existence level 1. Post-transcriptional repressor of mRNAs containing a conserved stem loop motif, called constitutive decay element (CDE), which is often located in the 3'-UTR, as in HMGXB3, ICOS, IER3, NFKBID, NFKBIZ, PPP1R10, TNF, TNFRSF4 and in many more mRNAs (PubMed:23663784, PubMed:25026077, PubMed:18172933). Cleaves translationally inactive mRNAs harboring a stem-loop (SL), often located in their 3'-UTRs, during the early phase of inflammation in a helicase UPF1-independent manner (P
   5212..5253    +  CDS            V5 tag: epitope tag from simian virus 5
   5353..5487    -  polyA_signal   SV40 poly(A) signal: SV40 polyadenylation signal
   5510..5594    -  CDS            large T antigen (fragment): large T antigen from SV40 (simian virus 40)
   5595..6065    +  CDS            TcR (fragment): tetracycline efflux protein; tet; confers resistance to tetracycline
   6109..6697    -  rep_origin     ori: high-copy-number ColE1/pMB1/pBR322/pUC origin of replication
   6868..7728    -  CDS            AmpR: β-lactamase; bla; confers resistance to ampicillin, carbenicillin, and related antibiotics
   7729..7833    -  promoter       AmpR promoter: bla
>Addgene plasmid #148526 | pAc5.1B-lambdaN-HA-DmRoquin_AD | depositor full sequence | sequence record 290974 | Full Sequence
CTTCAAGGAATTAATTCTATATTCTAAAAACACAAATGATACTTCTAAAAAAAATCATGAATGGCATCAA
CTCTGAATCAAATCTTTGCAGATGCACCTACTTCTCATTTCCACTGTCACATCATTTTTCCAGATCTCGC
TGCCTGTTATGTGGCCCACAAACCAAGACACGTTTTATGGCCATTAAAGCTGGCTGATCGTCGCCAAACA
CCAAATACATATCAATATGTACATTCGAGAAAGAAGCGATCAAAGAAGCGTCTTCGGGCGAGTAGGAGAA
TGCGGAGGAGAAGGAGAACGAGCTGATCTAGTATCTCTCCACAATCCAATGCCAACTGACCAACTGGCCA
TATTCGGAGCAATTTGAAGCCAATTTCCATCGCCTGGCGATCGCTCCATTCTTGGCTATATGTTTTTCAC
CGTTCCCGGGGCCATTTTCAAAGACTCGTCGGTAAGATAAGATTGTGTCACTCGCTGTCTCTCTTCATTT
GTCGAAGAATGCTGAGGAATTTCGCGATGACGTCGGCGAGTATTTTGAAGAATGAGAATAATTTGTATTT
ATACGAAAATCAGTTAGTGGAATTTTCTACAAAAACATGTTATCTATAGATAATTTTGTTGCAAAATATG
TTGACTATGACAAAGATTGTATGTATATACCTTTAATGTATTCTCATTTTCTTATGTATTTATAATGGCA
ATGATGATACTGATGATATTTTAAGATGATGCCAGACCACAGGCTGATTTCTGCGTCTTTTGCCGAACGC
AGTGCATGTGCGGTTGTTGTTTTTTGGAATAGTTTCAATTTTCGGACTGTCCGCTTTGATTTCAGTTTCT
TGGCTTATTCAAAAAGCAAAGTAAAGCCAAAAAAGCGAGATGGCAATACCAAATGCGGCAAAACGGTAGT
GGAAGGAAAGGGGTGCGGGGCAGCGGAAGGAAGGGTGGGGCGGGGCGTGGCGGGGTCTGTGGCTGGGCGC
GACGTCACCGACGTTGGAGCCACTCCTTTGACCATGTGTGCGTGTGTGTATTATTCGTGTCTCGCCACTC
GCCGGTTGTTTTTTTCTTTTTATCTCGCTCTCTCTAGCGCCATCTCGTACGCATGCTCAACGCACCGCAT
GTTGCCGTGTCCTTTATGCGTCATTTTGGCTCGAAATAGGCAATTATTTAAACAAAGATTAGTCAACGAA
AACGCTAAAATAAATAAGTCTACAATATGGTTACTTATTGCCATGTGTGTGCAGCCAACGATAGCAACAA
AAGCAACAACACAGTGGCTTTCCCTCTTTCACTTTTTGTTTGCAAGCGCGTGCGAGCAAGACGGCACGAC
CGGCAAACGCAATTACGCTGACAAAGAGCAGACGAAGTTTTGGCCGAAAAACATCAAGGCGCCTGATACG
AATGCATTTGCAATAACAATTGCGATATTTAATATTGTTTATGAAGCTGTTTGACTTCAAAACACACAAA
AAAAAAAATAAAACAAATTATTTGAAAGAGAATTAGGAATCGGACAGCTTATCGTTACGGGCTAACAGCA
CACCGAGACGAAATAGCTTACCTGACGTCACAGCCTCTGGAAGAACTGCCGCCAAGCAGAGAGAGAGAGA
AAAAGAGGGAGAGCAGCTTAGACCGCATGTGCTTGTGTGTGAGGCGTCTCTCTCTTCGTCTCCTGTTTGC
GCAAACGCATAGACTGCACTGAGAAAATCGATTACCTATTTTTTATGAATGAATATTTGCACTATTACTA
TTCAAAACTATTAAGATAGCAATCACATTCAATAGCCAAATACTATACCACCTGAGCGATGCAACGAAAT
GATCAATTTGAGCAAAAATGCTGCATATTTAGGACGGCATCATTATAGAAATGCTTCTTGCTGTGTACTT
TTCTCTCGTCTGGCAGCTGTTTCGCCGTTATTGTTAAAACCGGCTTAAGTTAGGTGTGTTTTCTACGACT
AGTGATGCCCCTACTAGAAGATGTGTGTTGCACAAATGTCCCTGAATAACCAATTTGAAGTGCAGATAGC
AGTAAACGTAAGCTAATATGAATATTATTTAACTGTAATGTTTTAATATCGCTGGACATTACTAATAAAC
CCACTATAAACACATGTACATATGTATGTTTTGGCATACAATGAGTAGTTGGGGAAAAAATGTGTAAAAG
CACCGTGACCATCACAGCATAAAGATAACCAGCTGAAGTATCGAATATGAGTAACCCCCAAATTGAATCA
CATGCCGCAACTGATAGGACCCATGGAAGTACACTCTTCATGGCGATATACAAGACACACACAAGCACGA
ACACCCAGTTGCGGAGGAAATTCTCCGTAAATGAAAACCCAATCGGCGAACAATTCATACCCATATATGG
TAAAAGTTTTGAACGCGACTTGAGAGCGGAGAGCATTGCGGCTGATAAGGTTTTAGCGCTAAGCGGGCTT
TATAAAACGGGCTGCGGGACCAGTTTTCATATCACTACCGTTTGAGTTCTTGTGCTGTGTGGATACTCCT
CCCGACACAAAGCCGCTCCATCAGCCAGCAGTCGTCTAATCCAGAGACCCCGGATCGGGGTACCAACATG
GACGCACAAACACGACGACGTGAGCGTCGCGCTGAGAAACAAGCTCAATGGAAAGCTGCAAACGGTGGAT
CTCCTCCACATATGGCTTACCCATACGATGTTCCAGATTACGCTCCTCCAAGCTTGATGCCGATTCAGGC
TCCCTCATGGACAGATTTTCTGAACTGTCCCATCTGCTGCAATGAATTCGCGGCCAGCCAGCGATGTCCG
GTCAGTCTGGGCTGCGGGCACACCATCTGCAAGCTATGCCTGACGACCCTCTACAACCGGCAGTGTCCCT
TCGATCAGACCGTGATTGTCAGTGACATCGACAATTTGCCCATCAACCATGCCTTGCTCCAGTTGGTCAA
GGACTCGGAGCTCCTCGAGCTGGCACCACCACCGCCCAGTGTGCAGAAGCTGGAGCCGGAGCACCTTAAG
TGTTACCAACTGGGTCAGCGGTGCATCGAGGAGCTGGCTTTGCACTTGAAGTCCTTCCTCAACCTGAACG
GAAATGGCAATCTTCTAACTCGACCCATGTTACGGAAACTGGTTACTCTGGTCAACTGCCAGCTGATGGA
GGAGGAGGGACGGGTGAGAGCGCTTCGAGCAGCCAGATCCCTAGGCGAACGCACAGTCACCGAGCTGATC
CTGCAGCACCAAAATCCCCAGCAGTTGAGCTCAAATCTGTGGGCTGCAGTGCGGACAAGAGGATGCCAGT
TCCTTGGACCCGCCATGCAGGAGGAGGTGCTCAAACTGGTGCTGCTGGCCTTGGAGGAGGGATCAGCGCT
TTCGCGCAAAGTGCTGGTCATGTTCGTCGTGCAGCGACTAGAGCCGAAGTTTCCCCAGGCCTCCAAGACG
AGTATCGGACATGTGGTACAGCTGCTCTACCGCGCCAGCTGCTTCAAGGTGTCCAAGCGGGAGGCGGACT
CGTCGTTGATGCAGCTCAAAGAGGAATTCCGTACGTATGACGCCCTACGCCGGGAGCACGATGCCCAAAT
CGTTCAGATAGCCACCGAGGCGGGTCTGCGAATTGCACCGGAACAATGGTCTTCCCTATTGTATGGCGAC
GTGATGCATAAAAGCCACATGCAGAGCATCATCGATAAGCTGCAGACGCCAAGCTCCTTTGCGCAATCAG
TCCAGGAATTGGTCATCGCCTTGCAGCGGACCAGCGATCCTGCGAAGCTATCCAGTTTGCATCATCATCT
GAAGTACCTGGCCAATATTGATCCCTGTGCGGAGGTTGCCCCGTGGTCGGTTTTGGCTGAGGCCTTGGAT
GCAGTGCGGCATTCGGTCGTTGGACTGGTGAACTTCCTTCAGCACCACGGAGTGCGCAAGGCGCAGGACG
GCATCAGTGGCGGTGGCAGTGGTGGGACGACCAATAGCAATCCGAAGTACAAGATCAGCTTATGCAGGGA
CTTGAATGTGCGGCGGGTGTGTCCCCGAGGTTCTAGCTGTACCTTTGCCCATTCCCAGGAGGAGGTAGAA
CGCTATCGTGCACGGAATCGAGGAAAACATATGAAGACACCGTTGGCGCTGCAGGGACCTCCAGCGGTAG
GCGTAGGAGCCATAAAGAAACCACTAGGCGAGCAGGAGGGACCGCCTCTAGGTAACATGCCACCCATGTT
ACCTATGTCGCCTATGCATTATATGGGCTCTCCTAGGGGATATCTGGATCCCAGCTTGGGACTTTCGCCA
GGTGGTGGTCTCCCGCCGTCGCATCACAGTCCCATTACCAGGCTCATAGTGCCGAGCCGCTACGATTCGC
GCTTTAGCGGGTTTGGCGGTGGCACGCCCAGGATTCCTTCGCCCAGAGAATACCAAGCCAATCCGGTAGC
GCCAACGCAACGCAATGCCAACCCACCGAATTTTAGTGTGAACAGTAACCTGCACAAGGGCTACATGTTG
CCCGCCAGCGGTGGAGATGTCTTCCATCTGGCCAATCCGTGGGAGCAAGCATACCTGGCACAGCAGCAAC
ATCCTCCACAGCATCCCCAACAGCAGCAGCCACCGTCCAGCAAGCCGAATCCCAGCCGACCGTTGTCGAT
TTTACCCGCAACAGCTGATACCTCATTTTTTGAAAAGAAACCGCCGAATAGTGTTAGCATAGATCTGGAC
AGGGTCCCGGAGGTCAATGTGGATGCAGTGCCTCTGTTCCGGCGATCCAACAATAACCACAATAACAACA
ATAGTAACTCCCACAATAACAACAACAACAATCATGGCTCATCACTGCTGTTCTGGAACAATACGGGTAA
AGATTCAGCCAACTTTGTACGATCAGACTCCATATTGGATGACGATGCGTCCACATTCGATGTGCCCACT
GGCTCCTCCATGCTGAGTATCTACGGCCCGATTTGCCCCAAGAGCAGTACGACCGGCAACTGGAACAACT
TTGATCTGGGATATGGCGGCTTCAAGAGTGACAGAAACGATAGCTTCAATGCCAATAAGCAGCAACAGCC
GATGTGGGGCAGGAAACCGCAACTGATGTCGGAAGACAGTTTCGAGGGCGGCATCGATAGTGGAATGATG
CTGCAGCTGGAGAAGAATCTGGTGGACATCGTCGATCCCGATGACAGTGGGATCAAGGTGGACTAGGCGG
CCGCTCGAGTCTAGAGGGCCCGCGGTTCGAAGGTAAGCCTATCCCTAACCCTCTCCTCGGTCTCGATTCT
ACGCGTACCGGTCATCATCACCATCACCATTGAGTTTAAACCCGCTGATCAGCCTCGACTGTGCCTTCTA
AGGCCTGAGCTCGCTGATCAGCCTCGATCGAGGATCCAGACATGATAAGATACATTGATGAGTTTGGACA
AACCACAACTAGAATGCAGTGAAAAAAATGCTTTATTTGTGAAATTTGTGATGCTATTGCTTTATTTGTA
ACCATTATAAGCTGCAATAAACAAGTTAACAACAACAATTGCATTCATTTTATGTTTCAGGTTCAGGGGG
AGGTGTGGGAGGTTTTTTAAAGCAAGTAAAACCTCTACAAATGTGGTATGGCTGATTATGATCAGTCGAC
CGATGCCCTTGAGAGCCTTCAACCCAGTCAGCTCCTTCCGGTGGGCGCGGGGCATGACTATCGTCGCCGC
ACTTATGACTGTCTTCTTTATCATGCAACTCGTAGGACAGGTGCCGGCAGCGCTCTGGGTCATTTTCGGC
GAGGACCGCTTTCGCTGGAGCGCGACGATGATCGGCCTGTCGCTTGCGGTATTCGGAATCTTGCACGCCC
TCGCTCAAGCCTTCGTCACTGGTCCCGCCACCAAACGTTTCGGCGAGAAGCAGGCCATTATCGCCGGCAT
GGCGGCCGACGCGCTGGGCTACGTCTTGCTGGCGTTCGCGACGCGAGGCTGGATGGCCTTCCCCATTATG
ATTCTTCTCGCTTCCGGCGGCATCGGGATGCCCGCGTTGCAGGCCATGCTGTCCAGGCAGGTAGATGACG
ACCATCAGGGACAGCTTCAAGGATCGCTCGCGGCTCTTACCAGCCAGCAAAAGGCCAGGAACCGTAAAAA
GGCCGCGTTGCTGGCGTTTTTCCATAGGCTCCGCCCCCCTGACGAGCATCACAAAAATCGACGCTCAAGT
CAGAGGTGGCGAAACCCGACAGGACTATAAAGATACCAGGCGTTTCCCCCTGGAAGCTCCCTCGTGCGCT
CTCCTGTTCCGACCCTGCCGCTTACCGGATACCTGTCCGCCTTTCTCCCTTCGGGAAGCGTGGCGCTTTC
TCAATGCTCACGCTGTAGGTATCTCAGTTCGGTGTAGGTCGTTCGCTCCAAGCTGGGCTGTGTGCACGAA
CCCCCCGTTCAGCCCGACCGCTGCGCCTTATCCGGTAACTATCGTCTTGAGTCCAACCCGGTAAGACACG
ACTTATCGCCACTGGCAGCAGCCACTGGTAACAGGATTAGCAGAGCGAGGTATGTAGGCGGTGCTACAGA
GTTCTTGAAGTGGTGGCCTAACTACGGCTACACTAGAAGGACAGTATTTGGTATCTGCGCTCTGCTGAAG
CCAGTTACCTTCGGAAAAAGAGTTGGTAGCTCTTGATCCGGCAAACAAACCACCGCTGGTAGCGGTGGTT
TTTTTGTTTGCAAGCAGCAGATTACGCGCAGAAAAAAAGGATCTCAAGAAGATCCTTTGATCTTTTCTAC
GGGGTCTGACGCTCAGTGGAACGAAAACTCACGTTAAGGGATTTTGGTCATGAGATTATCAAAAAGGATC
TTCACCTAGATCCTTTTAAATTAAAAATGAAGTTTTAAATCAATCTAAAGTATATATGAGTAAACTTGGT
CTGACAGTTACCAATGCTTAATCAGTGAGGCACCTATCTCAGCGATCTGTCTATTTCGTTCATCCATAGT
TGCCTGACTCCCCGTCGTGTAGATAACTACGATACGGGAGGGCTTACCATCTGGCCCCAGTGCTGCAATG
ATACCGCGAGACCCACGCTCACCGGCTCCAGATTTATCAGCAATAAACCAGCCAGCCGGAAGGGCCGAGC
GCAGAAGTGGTCCTGCAACTTTATCCGCCTCCATCCAGTCTATTAATTGTTGCCGGGAAGCTAGAGTAAG
TAGTTCGCCAGTTAATAGTTTGCGCAACGTTGTTGCCATTGCTGCAGGCATCGTGGTGTCACGCTCGTCG
TTTGGTATGGCTTCATTCAGCTCCGGTTCCCAACGATCAAGGCGAGTTACATGATCCCCCATGTTGTGCA
AAAAAGCGGTTAGCTCCTTCGGTCCTCCGATCGTTGTCAGAAGTAAGTTGGCCGCAGTGTTATCACTCAT
GGTTATGGCAGCACTGCATAATTCTCTTACTGTCATGCCATCCGTAAGATGCTTTTCTGTGACTGGTGAG
TACTCAACCAAGTCATTCTGAGAATAGTGTATGCGGCGACCGAGTTGCTCTTGCCCGGCGTCAACACGGG
ATAATACCGCGCCACATAGCAGAACTTTAAAAGTGCTCATCATTGGAAAACGTTCTTCGGGGCGAAAACT
CTCAAGGATCTTACCGCTGTTGAGATCCAGTTCGATGTAACCCACTCGTGCACCCAACTGATCTTCAGCA
TCTTTTACTTTCACCAGCGTTTCTGGGTGAGCAAAAACAGGAAGGCAAAATGCCGCAAAAAAGGGAATAA
GGGCGACACGGAAATGTTGAATACTCATACTCTTCCTTTTTCAATATTATTGAAGCATTTATCAGGGTTA
TTGTCTCATGAGCGGATACATATTTGAATGTATTTAGAAAAATAAACAAATAGGGGTTCCGCGCACATTT
CCCCGAAAAGTGCCACCTGACGTCTAAGAAACCATTATTATCATGACATTAACCTATAAAAATAGGCGTA
TCACGAGGCCCTTTCGT
